>Addgene plasmid #8701 | Stat1 alpha Y701F pRc/CMV | addgene full sequence | sequence record 151851 | Addgene NGS results
TGGAGGTCGCTGAGTAGTGCGCGAGCAAAATTTAAGCTACAACAAGGCAAGGCTTGACCGACAATTGCAT
GAAGAATCTGCTTAGGGTTAGGCGTTTTGCGCTGCTTCGCGATGTACGGGCCAGATATACGCGTTGACAT
TGATTATTGACTAGTTATTAATAGTAATCAATTACGGGGTCATTAGTTCATAGCCCATATATGGAGTTCC
GCGTTACATAACTTACGGTAAATGGCCCGCCTGGCTGACCGCCCAACGACCCCCGCCCATTGACGTCAAT
AATGACGTATGTTCCCATAGTAACGCCAATAGGGACTTTCCATTGACGTCAATGGGTGGAGTATTTACGG
TAAACTGCCCACTTGGCAGTACATCAAGTGTATCATATGCCAAGTACGCCCCCTATTGACGTCAATGACG
GTAAATGGCCCGCCTGGCATTATGCCCAGTACATGACCTTATGGGACTTTCCTACTTGGCAGTACATCTA
CGTATTAGTCATCGCTATTACCATGGTGATGCGGTTTTGGCAGTACATCAATGGGCGTGGATAGCGGTTT
GACTCACGGGGATTTCCAAGTCTCCACCCCATTGACGTCAATGGGAGTTTGTTTTGGCACCAAAATCAAC
GGGACTTTCCAAAATGTCGTAACAACTCCGCCCCATTGACGCAAATGGGCGGTAGGCGTGTACGGTGGGA
GGTCTATATAAGCAGAGCTCTCTGGCTAACTAGAGAACCCACTGCTTACTGGCTTATCGAAATTAATACG
ACTCACTATAGGGAGACCCAAGCTTGGTACCGAGCTCGGATCCACTAGTAACGGCCGCCAGTGTGCTGGA
ATTCTGCAGATATCCATCACACTGGCGGCCGCCACCATGTCTCAGTGGTACGAACTTCAGCAGCTTGACT
CAAAATTCCTGGAGCAGGTTCACCAGCTTTATGATGACAGTTTTCCCATGGAAATCAGACAGTACCTGGC
ACAGTGGTTAGAAAAGCAAGACTGGGAGCACGCTGCCAATGATGTTTCATTTGCCACCATCCGTTTTCAT
GACCTCCTGTCACAGCTGGATGATCAATATAGTCGCTTTTCTTTGGAGAATAACTTCTTGCTACAGCATA
ACATAAGGAAAAGCAAGCGTAATCTTCAGGATAATTTTCAGGAAGACCCAATCCAGATGTCTATGATCAT
TTACAGCTGTCTGAAGGAAGAAAGGAAAATTCTGGAAAACGCCCAGAGATTTAATCAGGCTCAGTCGGGG
AATATTCAGAGCACAGTGATGTTAGACAAACAGAAAGAGCTTGACAGTAAAGTCAGAAATGTGAAGGACA
AGGTTATGTGTATAGAGCATGAAATCAAGAGCCTGGAAGATTTACAAGATGAATATGACTTCAAATGCAA
AACCTTGCAGAACAGAGAACACGAGACCAATGGTGTGGCAAAGAGTGATCAGAAACAAGAACAGCTGTTA
CTCAAGAAGATGTATTTAATGCTTGACAATAAGAGAAAGGAAGTAGTTCACAAAATAATAGAGTTGCTGA
ATGTCACTGAACTTACCCAGAATGCCCTGATTAATGATGAACTAGTGGAGTGGAAGCGGAGACAGCAGAG
CGCCTGTATTGGGGGGCCGCCCAATGCTTGCTTGGATCAGCTGCAGAACTGGTTCACTATAGTTGCGGAG
AGTCTGCAGCAAGTTCGGCAGCAGCTTAAAAAGTTGGAGGAATTGGAACAGAAATACACCTACGAACATG
ACCCTATCACAAAAAACAAACAAGTGTTATGGGACCGCACCTTCAGTCTTTTCCAGCAGCTCATTCAGAG
CTCGTTTGTGGTGGAAAGACAGCCCTGCATGCCAACGCACCCTCAGAGGCCGCTGGTCTTGAAGACAGGG
GTCCAGTTCACTGTGAAGTTGAGACTGTTGGTGAAATTGCAAGAGCTGAATTATAATTTGAAAGTCAAAG
TCTTATTTGATAAAGATGTGAATGAGAGAAATACAGTAAAAGGATTTAGGAAGTTCAACATTTTGGGCAC
GCACACAAAAGTGATGAACATGGAGGAGTCCACCAATGGCAGTCTGGCGGCTGAATTTCGGCACCTGCAA
TTGAAAGAACAGAAAAATGCTGGCACCAGAACGAATGAGGGTCCTCTCATCGTTACTGAAGAGCTTCACT
CCCTTAGTTTTGAAACCCAATTGTGCCAGCCTGGTTTGGTAATTGACCTCGAGACGACCTCTCTGCCCGT
TGTGGTGATCTCCAACGTCAGCCAGCTCCCGAGCGGTTGGGCCTCCATCCTTTGGTACAACATGCTGGTG
GCGGAACCCAGGAATCTGTCCTTCTTCCTGACTCCACCATGTGCACGATGGGCTCAGCTTTCAGAAGTGC
TGAGTTGGCAGTTTTCTTCTGTCACCAAAAGAGGTCTCAATGTGGACCAGCTGAACATGTTGGGAGAGAA
GCTTCTTGGTCCTAACGCCAGCCCCGATGGTCTCATTCCGTGGACGAGGTTTTGTAAGGAAAATATAAAT
GATAAAAATTTTCCCTTCTGGCTTTGGATTGAAAGCATCCTAGAACTCATTAAAAAACACCTGCTCCCTC
TCTGGAATGATGGGTGCATCATGGGCTTCATCAGCAAGGAGCGAGAGCGTGCCCTGTTGAAGGACCAGCA
GCCGGGGACCTTCCTGCTGCGGTTCAGTGAGAGCTCCCGGGAAGGGGCCATCACATTCACATGGGTGGAG
CGGTCCCAGAACGGAGGCGAACCTGACTTCCATGCGGTTGAACCCTACACGAAGAAAGAACTTTCTGCTG
TTACTTTCCCTGACATCATTCGCAATTACAAAGTCATGGCTGCTGAGAATATTCCTGAGAATCCCCTGAA
GTATCTGTATCCAAATATTGACAAAGACCATGCCTTTGGAAAGTATTACTCCAGGCCAAAGGAAGCACCA
GAGCCAATGGAACTTGATGGCCCTAAAGGAACTGGATTTATCAAGACTGAGTTGATTTCTGTGTCTGAAG
TTCACCCTTCTAGACTTCAGACCACAGACAACCTGCTCCCCATGTCTCCTGAGGAGTTTGACGAGGTGTC
TCGGATAGTGGGCTCTGTAGAATTCGACAGTATGATGAACACAGTATAGAGCATGAATTTTTTTCATCTT
CTCTGGCGACAGTTTTCCTTCTCATCTGTGATTCCCTCCTGCTACTCTGTTCCTTCACATCCTGTGTTTC
TAGGGAAATGAAAGAAAGGGCCCTATTCTATAGTGTCACCTAAATGCTAGAGCTCGCTGATCAGCCTCGA
CTGTGCCTTCTAGTTGCCAGCCATCTGTTGTTTGCCCCTCCCCCGTGCCTTCCTTGACCCTGGAAGGTGC
CACTCCCACTGTCCTTTCCTAATAAAATGAGGAAATTGCATCGCATTGTCTGAGTAGGTGTCATTCTATT
CTGGGGGGTGGGGTGGGGCAGGACAGCAAGGGGGAGGATTGGGAAGACAATAGCAGGCATGCTGGGGATG
CGGTGGGCTCTATGGCTTCTGAGGCGGAAAGAACCAGCTGGGGCTCGAGGGGGGATCCCC
[124 nt withheld, positions 3561-3684]
C
[91 nt withheld, positions 3686-3776]
A
[49 nt withheld, positions 3778-3826]
CCTTTGACGTTGGAGTCCACGTTCTTT
[37 nt withheld, positions 3854-3890]
ACCCTATCTCGGTCTATTCTTTTGATTTATAAGGGATTTTGCCGATTTCGGCCTATTGGTTAAAAAATGA
GCTGATTTAACAAAAATTTAACGCGAATTTTAACAAAATATTAACGCTTACAATTTAAATATTTGCTTAT
ACAATCT
[37 nt withheld, positions 4038-4074]
GGGTACCGAGCTCGAATTCTGTGGAATGTGTGTCAGTTAGGGTGTGGAAAGTCCCCAGGCTCCCCAGCAG
GCAGAAGTATGCAAAGCATGCATCTCAATTAGTCAGCAACCAGGTGTGGAAAGTCCCCAGGCTCCCCAGC
AGGCAGAAGTATGCAAAGCATGCATCTCAATTAGTCAGCAACCATAGTCCCGCCCCTAACTCCGCCCATC
CCGCCCCTAACTCCGCCCAGTTCCGCCCATTCTCCGCCCCATGGCTGACTAATTTTTTTTATTTATGCAG
AGGCCGAGGCCGCCTCGGCCTCTGAGCTATTCCAGAAGTAGTGAGGAGGCTTTTTTGGAGGCCTAGGCTT
TTGCAAAAAGCTCCCGGGAGCTTGGATATCCATTTTCGGATCTGATCAAGAGACAGGATGAGGATCGTTT
CGCATGATTGAACAAGATGGATTGCACGCAGGTTCTCCGGCCGCTTGGGTGGAGAGGCTATTCGGCTATG
ACTGGGCACAACAGACAATCGGCTGCTCTGATGCCGCCGTGTTCCGGCTGTCAGCGCAGGGGCGCCCGGT
TCTTTTTGTCAAGACCGACCTGTCCGGTGCCCTGAATGAACTGCAGGACGAGGCAGCGCGGCTATCGTGG
CTGGCCACGACGGGCGTTCCTTGCGCAGCTGTGCTCGACGTTGTCACTGAAGCGGGAAGGGACTGGCTGC
TATTGGGCGAAGTGCCGGGGCAGGATCTCCTGTCATCTCACCTTGCTCCTGCCGAGAAAGTATCCATCAT
GGCTGATGCAATGCGGCGGCTGCATACGCTTGATCCGGCTACCTGCCCATTCGACCACCAAGCGAAACAT
CGCATCGAGCGAGCACGTACTCGGATGGAAGCCGGTCTTGTCGATCAGGATGATCTGGACGAAGAGCATC
AGGGGCTCGCGCCAGCCGAACTGTTCGCCAGGCTCAAGGCGCGCATGCCCGACGGCGAGGATCTCGTCGT
GACCCATGGCGATGCCTGCTTGCCGAATATCATGGTGGAAAATGGCCGCTTTTCTGGATTCATCGACTGT
GGCCGGCTGGGTGTGGCGGACCGCTATCAGGACATAGCGTTGGCTACCCGTGATATTGCTGAAGAGCTTG
GCGGCGAATGGGCTGACCGCTTCCTCGTGCTTTACGGTATCGCCGCTCCCGATTCGCAGCGCATCGCCTT
CTATCGCCTTCTTGACGAGTTCTTCTGAGCGGGACTCTGGGGTTCGAAATGACCGACCAAGCGACGCCCA
ACCTGCCATCACGAGATTTCGATTCCACCGCCGCCTTCTATGAAAGGTTGGGCTTCGGAATCGTTTTCCG
GGACGCCGGCTGGATGATCCTCCAGCGCGGGGATCTCATGCTGGAGTTCTTCGCCCACCCCAACTTGTTT
ATTGCAGCTTATAATGGTTACAAATAAAGCAATAGCATCACAAATTTCACAAATAAAGCATTTTTTTCAC
TGCATTCTAGTTGTGGTTTGTCCAAACTCATCAATGTATCTTATCATGTCTGGATCCGTCGACCTCGAGA
GCTTGGCGTAATCATGGTCATAGCTGTTTCCTGTGTGAAATTGTTATCCGCTCACAATTCCACACAACAT
ACGAGCCGGAAGCATAAAGTGTAAAGCCTGGGGTGCCTAATGAGTGAGCTAACTCACATTAATTGCGTTG
CGCTCACTGCCCGCTTTCCAGTCGGGAAACCTGTCGTGCCAGCTGCATTAATGAATCGGCCAACGCGCGG
GGAGAGGCGGTTTGCGTATTGGGCGCTCTTCCGCTTCCTCGCTCACTGACTCGCTGCGCTCGGTCGTTCG
GCTGCGGCGAGCGGTATCAGCTCACTCAAAGGCGGTAATACGGTTATCCACAGAATCAGGGGATAACGCA
GGAAAGAACATGTGAGCAAAAGGCCAGCAAAAGGCCAGGAACCGTAAAAAGGCCGCGTTGCTGGCGTTTT
TCCATAGGCTCCGCCCCCCTGACGAGCATCACAAAAATCGACGCTCAAGTCAGAGGTGGCGAAACCCGAC
AGGACTATAAAGATACCAGGCGTTTCCCCCTGGAAGCTCCCTCGTGCGCTCTCCTGTTCCGACCCTGCCG
CTTACCGGATACCTGTCCGCCTTTCTCCCTTCGGGAAGCGTGGCGCTTTCTCATAGCTCACGCTGTAGGT
ATCTCAGTTCGGTGTAGGTCGTTCGCTCCAAGCTGGGCTGTGTGCACGAACCCCCCGTTCAGCCCGACCG
CTGCGCCTTATCCGGTAACTATCGTCTTGAGTCCAACCCGGTAAGACACGACTTATCGCCACTGGCAGCA
GCCACTGGTAACAGGATTAGCAGAGCGAGGTATGTAGGCGGTGCTACAGAGTTCTTGAAGTGGTGGCCTA
ACTACGGCTACACTAGAAGAACAGTATTTGGTATCTGCGCTCTGCTGAAGCCAGTTACCTTCGGAAAAAG
AGTTGGTAGCTCTTGATCCGGCAAACAAACCACCGCTGGTAGCGGTGGTTTTTTTGTTTGCAAGCAGCAG
ATTACGCGCAGAAAAAAAGGATCTCAAGAAGATCCTTTGATCTTTTCTACGGGGTCTGACGCTCAGTGGA
ACGAAAACTCACGTTAAGGGATTTTGGTCATGAGATTATCAAAAAGGATCTTCACCTAGATCCTTTTAAA
TTAAAAATGAAGTTTTAAATCAATCTAAAGTATATATGAGTAAACTTGGTCTGACAGTTACCAATGCTTA
ATCAGTGAGGCACCTATCTCAGCGATCTGTCTATTTCGTTCATCCATAGTTGCCTGACTCCCCGTCGTGT
AGATAACTACGATACGGGAGGGCTTACCATCTGGCCCCAGTGCTGCAATGATACCGCGAGACCCACGCTC
ACCGGCTCCAGATTTATCAGCAATAAACCAGCCAGCCGGAAGGGCCGAGCGCAGAAGTGGTCCTGCAACT
TTATCCGCCTCCATCCAGTCTATTAATTGTTGCCGGGAAGCTAGAGTAAGTAGTTCGCCAGTTAATAGTT
TGCGCAACGTTGTTGCCATTGCTACAGGCATCGTGGTGTCACGCTCGTCGTTTGGTATGGCTTCATTCAG
CTCCGGTTCCCAACGATCAAGGCGAGTTACATGATCCCCCATGTTGTGCAAAAAAGCGGTTAGCTCCTTC
GGTCCTCCGATCGTTGTCAGAAGTAAGTTGGCCGCAGTGTTATCACTCATGGTTATGGCAGCACTGCATA
ATTCTCTTACTGTCATGCCATCCGTAAGATGCTTTTCTGTGACTGGTGAGTACTCAACCAAGTCATTCTG
AGAATAGTGTATGCGGCGACCGAGTTGCTCTTGCCCGGCGTCAATACGGGATAATACCGCGCCACATAGC
AGAACTTTAAAAGTGCTCATCATTGGAAAACGTTCTTCGGGGCGAAAACTCTCAAGGATCTTACCGCTGT
TGAGATCCAGTTCGATGTAACCCACTCGTGCACCCAACTGATCTTCAGCATCTTTTACTTTCACCAGCGT
TTCTGGGTGAGCAAAAACAGGAAGGCAAAATGCCGCAAAAAAGGGAATAAGGGCGACACGGAAATGTTGA
ATACTCATACTCTTCCTTTTTCAATATTATTGAAGCATTTATCAGGGTTATTGTCTCATGAGCGGATACA
TATTTGAATGTATTTAGAAAAATAAACAAATAGGGGTTCCGCGCACATTTCCCCGAAAAGTGCCACCTGA
CGTCGACGGATCGGGAGATCTCCCGATCCCCTATGGTGCACTCTCAGTACAATCTGCTCTGATGCCGCAT
AGTTAAGCCAGTATCTGCTCCCTGCTTGTGTGT
Features (pLannotate 1.2.2; 22 found; start..end, strand, type, name):
    136..515     +  enhancer       CMV enhancer: human cytomegalovirus immediate early enhancer
    516..719     +  promoter       CMV promoter: human cytomegalovirus (CMV) immediate early promoter
    715..748     +  LTR            5' LTR (truncated) (fragment): truncated 5' long terminal repeat (LTR) from HIV-1
    764..782     +  promoter       T7 promoter: promoter for bacteriophage T7 RNA polymerase
    877..3126    +  CDS            STAT1: STAT1_HUMAN - Experimental evidence at protein level: Swiss-Prot protein existence level 1. Signal transducer and transcription activator that mediates cellular responses to interferons (IFNs), cytokine KITLG/SCF and other cytokines and other growth factors. Following type I IFN (IFN-alpha and IFN-beta) binding to cell surface receptors, signaling via protein kinases leads to activation of Jak kinases (TYK2 and JAK1) and to tyrosine phosphorylation of STAT1 and STAT2. The phosphorylated STATs dimerize and associate with ISGF3G/IRF-9 to form a complex termed ISGF3 transcription factor, that ent
   3247..3265    -  promoter       SP6 promoter: promoter for bacteriophage SP6 RNA polymerase
   3291..3515    +  polyA_signal   bGH poly(A) signal: bovine growth hormone polyadenylation signal
   3519..3540    +  promoter       SV40 promoter (fragment): SV40 enhancer and early promoter
   3561..3989    +  rep_origin     f1 ori (sequence partly withheld): f1 bacteriophage origin of replication; arrow indicates direction of (+) strand synthesis
   4075..4093    -  misc_feature   MCS (fragment): pUC18/19 multiple cloning site
   4102..4431    +  promoter       SV40 promoter: SV40 enhancer and early promoter
   4498..5289    +  CDS            neo: KKA2_KLEPN - Also known as kan, nptII. Experimental evidence at protein level: Swiss-Prot protein existence level 1. Resistance to kanamycin, neomycin, paromomycin, ribostamycin, butirosin and gentamicin B. From Klebsiella pneumoniae.
   5313..5471    +  CDS            ble (fragment): BLE_KLEPN - Experimental evidence at protein level: Swiss-Prot protein existence level 1. Binding protein with a strong affinity to the bleomycin family of antibiotics. Binds to CL990; an antimitotic-antibiotic compound. From Klebsiella pneumoniae.
   5466..5600    +  polyA_signal   SV40 poly(A) signal: SV40 polyadenylation signal
   5655..5671    -  protein_bind   lac operator: The lac repressor binds to the lac operator to inhibit transcription in E. coli. This inhibition can be relieved by adding lactose or isopropyl-β-D-thiogalactopyranoside (IPTG). lac repressor encoded by lacI
   5679..5709    -  promoter       lac promoter: promoter for the E. coli lac operon
   5724..5745    -  protein_bind   CAP binding site: CAP binding activates transcription in the presence of cAMP. E. coli catabolite activator protein
   5758..5850    -  CDS            lacI (fragment): lac repressor; lacI; The lac repressor binds to the lac operator to inhibit transcription in E. coli. This inhibition can be relieved by adding lactose or isopropyl-β-D-thiogalactopyranoside (IPTG).
   6033..6621    -  rep_origin     ori: high-copy-number ColE1/pMB1/pBR322/pUC origin of replication
   6792..7652    -  CDS            AmpR: β-lactamase; bla; confers resistance to ampicillin, carbenicillin, and related antibiotics
   7653..7757    -  promoter       AmpR promoter: bla
   7816..7868    -  misc_feature   bom (fragment): basis of mobility region from pBR322
