[The description below was written by a language model from this plasmid's Addgene catalogue record and pLannotate feature annotations shown in this document.]
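Description:
Stat1 alpha Y701F pRc/CMV is a mammalian expression plasmid built on the Invitrogen pRc/CMV backbone. It carries the human STAT1 alpha cDNA with a tyrosine-to-phenylalanine substitution at residue 701. The sequenced record is about 7.9 kb, consistent with a roughly 2.4 kb insert cloned between NotI and ApaI sites in a 5.5 kb vector. In E. coli the plasmid replicates from a high-copy ColE1/pUC-type origin and is selected with ampicillin through the bla gene. An f1 origin is also present, which in principle allows single-stranded DNA production. For mammalian cells, an SV40 early promoter drives the neo (nptII) gene, followed by an SV40 polyadenylation signal, so stable transfectants can be selected with G418.

The STAT1 open reading frame sits downstream of the human cytomegalovirus immediate-early enhancer and promoter and is terminated by the bovine growth hormone polyadenylation signal, giving strong constitutive expression. T7 and SP6 promoters flank the insert and serve as sequencing primer sites; they could also support in vitro transcription. No epitope tag or reporter is annotated. Short hits to an HIV-1 LTR, ble, lacI, a second SV40 promoter piece and bom are only fragments, most likely backbone remnants rather than functional elements.

Tyrosine phosphorylation of STAT1 by Jak kinases after interferon stimulation is needed for STAT dimerisation, and phenylalanine at position 701 cannot be phosphorylated. The associated publication examines the need for both tyrosine and serine phosphorylation for maximal transcriptional activation, so this construct is suited to use as a phosphorylation-defective comparison with wild-type STAT1. The depositor notes that the supplied map shows the wild-type version of the plasmid rather than the mutant.
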