Addgene plasmid #8701: Stat1 alpha Y701F pRc/CMV
Depositing lab: Jim Darnell. Publication: Maximal activation of transcription by Stat1 and Stat3 requires both tyrosine and serine phosphorylation. Wen Z, Zhong Z, Darnell JE Jr. Cell 1995 Jul 28;82(2):241-50. 10.1016/0092-8674(95)90311-9 PubMed 7543024.
Backbone
  Vector backbone: pRc/CMV
  Backbone manufacturer: Invitrogen
  Backbone size w/o insert (bp): 5500
  Vector type: Mammalian Expression
  Selectable markers: Neomycin (select with G418)
Growth in bacteria
  Bacterial resistance: Ampicillin, 100 μg/mL
  Growth temperature: 37°C
  Growth strain: DH5alpha
  Copy number: High Copy
Gene/Insert
  Gene/Insert name: STAT1 alpha Y701F (alt names: STAT1a; STAT1 alpha)
  Species: H. sapiens (human)
  Insert size (bp): 2400
  Mutation: Y701F
  GenBank ID: M97935
  Entrez Gene: STAT1 (a.k.a. CANDF7, IMD31A, IMD31B, IMD31C, ISGF-3, STAT91)
  Cloning method: Restriction Enzyme; 5′ cloning site NotI (not destroyed); 3′ cloning site ApaI (not destroyed)
  Sequencing primers: 5′ T7; 3′ SP6
Terms and licenses: Academic/Nonprofit Terms; Industry Terms: Not Available to Industry
Depositor comments: Diagnostic Restriction Digest with HindIII (6.1kb and 1.7kb). Author's Map shows the wild-type version of this plasmid (without the Y701F mutation).
How to cite: Stat1 alpha Y701F pRc/CMV was a gift from Jim Darnell (Addgene plasmid # 8701 ; http://n2t.net/addgene:8701 ; RRID:Addgene_8701)
