>Addgene plasmid #8701 | Stat1 alpha Y701F pRc/CMV | addgene partial sequence | sequence record 17160 | SP6 5'-ATTTAGGTGACACTATAG-3'
ACAGAGTAGCAGGAGGGAATCACAGATGAGAAGGAAAACTGTCGCCAGAGAAGATGAAAAAAATTCATGC
TCTATACTGTGTTCATCATACTGTCGAATTCTACAGAGCCCACTATCCGAGACACCTCGTCAAACTCCTC
AGGAGACATGGGGAGCAGGTTGTCTGTGGTCTGAAGTCTAGAAGGGTGAACTTCAGACACAGAAATCAAC
TCAGTCTTGATAAATCCAGTTCCTTTAGGGCCATCAAGTTCCATTGGCTCTGGTGCTTCCTTTGGCCTGG
AGTAATACTTTCCAAAGGCATGGTCTTTGTCAATATTTGGATACAGATACTTCAGGGGATTCTCAGGAAT
ATTCTCAGCAGCCATGACTTTGTAATTGCGAATGATGTCAGGGAAAGTAAC
